Addgene plasmid #168176: pLVX-dL5**-mCER-TRF1
Purpose: Expresses FAP (dL5**) fused to mCerulean and the telomere binding protein TRF1
Depositing lab: Patricia Opresko. Depositing organization: University of Pittsburgh (University, School of Medicine, and Cancer Institute). Publication: Targeted and Persistent 8-Oxoguanine Base Damage at Telomeres Promotes Telomere Loss and Crisis. Fouquerel E, Barnes RP, Uttam S, Watkins SC, Bruchez MP, Opresko PL. Mol Cell. 2019 Jul 11;75(1):117-130.e6. doi: 10.1016/j.molcel.2019.04.024. Epub 2019 May 14. PubMed 31101499.
Backbone
  Vector backbone: pLVX-IRES-Neo
  Total vector size (bp): 10904
  Vector type: Mammalian Expression, Lentiviral
  Selectable markers: Neomycin (select with G418)
Growth in bacteria
  Bacterial resistance: Ampicillin, 100 μg/mL
  Growth temperature: 37°C
  Growth strain: NEB Stable
  Copy number: High Copy
Gene/Insert
  Gene/Insert name: TRF1
  Species: H. sapiens (human)
  Insert size (bp): 2634
  Entrez Gene: TERF1 (a.k.a. PIN2, TRBF1, TRF, TRF1, hTRF1-AS, t-TRF1)
  Tag / fusion protein: FAP (dL5**) and mCerulean (N terminal on insert)
Terms and licenses: Academic/Nonprofit Terms; Industry Terms: Not Available to Industry
How to cite: pLVX-dL5**-mCER-TRF1 was a gift from Patricia Opresko (Addgene plasmid # 168176 ; http://n2t.net/addgene:168176 ; RRID:Addgene_168176)
