[The description below was written by a language model from this plasmid's Addgene catalogue record and pLannotate feature annotations shown in this document.]
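Description:
pLVX-dL5**-mCER-TRF1 is an HIV-1-based lentiviral mammalian expression plasmid built on the pLVX-IRES-Neo backbone. It is propagated in E. coli through a high-copy ColE1/pUC-type origin with ampicillin selection (AmpR). The catalogue lists a total size of about 10.9 kb, whereas the sequenced record is about 11.2 kb, a small discrepancy the record does not explain. The viral portion carries the elements needed for packaging and transduction: flanking HIV-1 LTR sequences, the Ψ packaging signal with a gag fragment, the Rev response element for Rev-dependent nuclear export of the genomic RNA, and the cPPT/CTS. A WPRE sits downstream of the expression cassette to boost transcript expression.

Between the LTRs, the CMV enhancer/promoter drives a single bicistronic transcript. The first open reading frame, flanked by attB1 and attB2 Gateway recombination sites, encodes a three-part fusion. It consists of an N-terminal fluorogen-activating protein (dL5**, annotated as a dimer of the L5-MG single-chain antibody fragment that binds malachite green derivatives), then a cyan fluorescent protein (mCerulean, annotated as mCerulean3), then human TRF1 (TERF1). TRF1 is the shelterin component that binds double-stranded telomeric repeats. An EMCV IRES then allows translation of the neomycin resistance gene from the same mRNA, so transduced cells can be selected with G418.

TRF1 tethers the FAP to telomeres, and the cyan tag allows the fusion's localisation to be visualised. The associated publication concerns targeted 8-oxoguanine base damage at telomeres, which is consistent with using the telomere-localised FAP and its fluorogen to confine oxidative damage to chromosome ends, although the record itself gives no mechanistic details.
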