Features (pLannotate 1.2.2; 29 found; start..end, strand, type, name):
    377..634     +  LTR            5' LTR (truncated): truncated 5' long terminal repeat (LTR) from HIV-1
    681..806     +  misc_feature   HIV-1 Ψ: packaging signal of human immunodeficiency virus type 1
    790..1128    +  CDS            HIV-1 gag (fragment): gag protein from human immunodeficiency virus 1; gag
   1303..1536    +  misc_feature   RRE: The Rev response element (RRE) of HIV-1 allows for Rev-dependent mRNA export from the nucleus to the cytoplasm.
   1913..2013    +  CDS            Rev (fragment): human immunodeficiency virus 1 (HIV-1) Rev protein; rev; enhances nuclear export of unspliced and incompletely spliced viral mRNAs
   2028..2143    +  misc_feature   cPPT/CTS: central polypurine tract and central termination sequence of HIV-1 (lacking the first T)
   2201..2504    +  enhancer       CMV enhancer: human cytomegalovirus immediate early enhancer
   2505..2708    +  promoter       CMV promoter: human cytomegalovirus (CMV) immediate early promoter
   2823..2847    +  protein_bind   attB1: mutant version of attB; recombination site for the Gateway® BP reaction BP Clonase™
   2871..3590    +  CDS            FAPα2: fluorogen-activating protein composed of a dimer of the L5-MG single-chain antibody fragment (Szent-Gyorgyi et al., 2008) binds malachite green derivatives to produce red fluorescence
   3648..4364    +  CDS            mCerulean3: mCerulean3 is a basic (constitutively fluorescent) cyan fluorescent protein published in 2011, derived from Aequorea victoria. It is reported to be a somewhat slowly-maturing monomer with very low acid sensitivity.
   4365..4405    +  misc_feature   MCS (fragment): multiple cloning site
   4410..5726    +  CDS            TERF1: TERF1_HUMAN - Also known as PIN2, TRBF1, TRF, TRF1. Experimental evidence at protein level: Swiss-Prot protein existence level 1. Binds the telomeric double-stranded 5'-TTAGGG-3' repeat and negatively regulates telomere length. Involved in the regulation of the mitotic spindle. Component of the shelterin complex (telosome) that is involved in the regulation of telomere length and protection. Shelterin associates with arrays of double-stranded 5'-TTAGGG-3' repeats added by telomerase and protects chromosome ends; without its protective activity, telomeres are no longer hidden from the DNA damag
   5746..5770    -  protein_bind   attB2: mutant version of attB; recombination site for the Gateway® BP reaction BP Clonase™
   5775..5793    -  misc_feature   MCS (fragment): pBluescript multiple cloning site
   5913..6375    +  misc_feature   IRES: internal ribosome entry site (IRES) of the encephalomyocarditis virus (EMCV)
   6394..7183    +  CDS            NeoR/KanR (fragment): aminoglycoside phosphotransferase from Tn5; aph(3')-II (or nptII); confers resistance to neomycin, kanamycin, and G418 (Geneticin®)
   7197..7785    +  misc_feature   WPRE: woodchuck hepatitis virus posttranscriptional regulatory element
   7802..8320    +  CDS            nef (fragment): NEF_HV1BR - Experimental evidence at protein level: Swiss-Prot protein existence level 1. Extracellular Nef protein targets CD4(+) T-lymphocytes for apoptosis by interacting with CXCR4 surface receptors (PubMed:14990729). From Human immunodeficiency virus type 1 group M subtype B (isolate BRU/LAI) (HIV-1).
   8368..8625    +  LTR            5' LTR (truncated): truncated 5' long terminal repeat (LTR) from HIV-1
   8775..8797    -  protein_bind   lac operator (fragment): The lac repressor binds to the lac operator to inhibit transcription in E. coli. This inhibition can be relieved by adding lactose or isopropyl-β-D-thiogalactopyranoside (IPTG). lac repressor encoded by lacI
   8801..8831    -  promoter       lac promoter: promoter for the E. coli lac operon
   8846..8867    -  protein_bind   CAP binding site: CAP binding activates transcription in the presence of cAMP. E. coli catabolite activator protein
   8880..8972    -  CDS            lacI (fragment): lac repressor; lacI; The lac repressor binds to the lac operator to inhibit transcription in E. coli. This inhibition can be relieved by adding lactose or isopropyl-β-D-thiogalactopyranoside (IPTG).
   9155..9743    -  rep_origin     ori: high-copy-number ColE1/pMB1/pBR322/pUC origin of replication
   9914..10774   -  CDS            AmpR: β-lactamase; bla; confers resistance to ampicillin, carbenicillin, and related antibiotics
  10775..10879   -  promoter       AmpR promoter: bla
  10927..11061   +  polyA_signal   SV40 poly(A) signal: SV40 polyadenylation signal
  11228..329     +  CDS            nef (fragment) (across the origin): NEF_HV1BR - Experimental evidence at protein level: Swiss-Prot protein existence level 1. Extracellular Nef protein targets CD4(+) T-lymphocytes for apoptosis by interacting with CXCR4 surface receptors (PubMed:14990729). From Human immunodeficiency virus type 1 group M subtype B (isolate BRU/LAI) (HIV-1).
>Addgene plasmid #168176 | pLVX-dL5**-mCER-TRF1 | addgene full sequence | sequence record 329775 | Addgene NGS Result
TGGAAGGGCTAATTCACTCCCAAAGAAGACAAGATATCCTTGATCTGTGGATCTACCACACACAAGGCTA
CTTCCCTGATTAGCAGAACTACACACCAGGGCCAGGGGTCAGATATCCACTGACCTTTGGATGGTGCTAC
AAGCTAGTACCAGTTGAGCCAGATAAGGTAGAAGAGGCCAATAAAGGAGAGAACACCAGCTTGTTACACC
CTGTGAGCCTGCATGGGATGGATGACCCGGAGAGAGAAGTGTTAGAGTGGAGGTTTGACAGCCGCCTAGC
ATTTCATCACGTGGCCCGAGAGCTGCATCCGGAGTACTTCAAGAACTGCTGATATCGAGCTTGCTACAAG
GGACTTTCCGCTGGGGACTTTCCAGGGAGGCGTGGCCTGGGCGGGACTGGGGAGTGGCGAGCCCTCAGAT
CCTGCATATAAGCAGCTGCTTTTTGCCTGTACTGGGTCTCTCTGGTTAGACCAGATCTGAGCCTGGGAGC
TCTCTGGCTAACTAGGGAACCCACTGCTTAAGCCTCAATAAAGCTTGCCTTGAGTGCTTCAAGTAGTGTG
TGCCCGTCTGTTGTGTGACTCTGGTAACTAGAGATCCCTCAGACCCTTTTAGTCAGTGTGGAAAATCTCT
AGCAGTGGCGCCCGAACAGGGACTTGAAAGCGAAAGGGAAACCAGAGGAGCTCTCTCGACGCAGGACTCG
GCTTGCTGAAGCGCGCACGGCAAGAGGCGAGGGGCGGCGACTGGTGAGTACGCCAAAAATTTTGACTAGC
GGAGGCTAGAAGGAGAGAGATGGGTGCGAGAGCGTCAGTATTAAGCGGGGGAGAATTAGATCGCGATGGG
AAAAAATTCGGTTAAGGCCAGGGGGAAAGAAAAAATATAAATTAAAACATATAGTATGGGCAAGCAGGGA
GCTAGAACGATTCGCAGTTAATCCTGGCCTGTTAGAAACATCAGAAGGCTGTAGACAAATACTGGGACAG
CTACAACCATCCCTTCAGACAGGATCAGAAGAACTTAGATCATTATATAATACAGTAGCAACCCTCTATT
GTGTGCATCAAAGGATAGAGATAAAAGACACCAAGGAAGCTTTAGACAAGATAGAGGAAGAGCAAAACAA
AAGTAAGACCACCGCACAGCAAGCGGCCGGCCGCTGATCTTCAGACCTGGAGGAGGAGATATGAGGGACA
ATTGGAGAAGTGAATTATATAAATATAAAGTAGTAAAAATTGAACCATTAGGAGTAGCACCCACCAAGGC
AAAGAGAAGAGTGGTGCAGAGAGAAAAAAGAGCAGTGGGAATAGGAGCTTTGTTCCTTGGGTTCTTGGGA
GCAGCAGGAAGCACTATGGGCGCAGCGTCAATGACGCTGACGGTACAGGCCAGACAATTATTGTCTGGTA
TAGTGCAGCAGCAGAACAATTTGCTGAGGGCTATTGAGGCGCAACAGCATCTGTTGCAACTCACAGTCTG
GGGCATCAAGCAGCTCCAGGCAAGAATCCTGGCTGTGGAAAGATACCTAAAGGATCAACAGCTCCTGGGG
ATTTGGGGTTGCTCTGGAAAACTCATTTGCACCACTGCTGTGCCTTGGAATGCTAGTTGGAGTAATAAAT
CTCTGGAACAGATTTGGAATCACACGACCTGGATGGAGTGGGACAGAGAAATTAACAATTACACAAGCTT
AATACACTCCTTAATTGAAGAATCGCAAAACCAGCAAGAAAAGAATGAACAAGAATTATTGGAATTAGAT
AAATGGGCAAGTTTGTGGAATTGGTTTAACATAACAAATTGGCTGTGGTATATAAAATTATTCATAATGA
TAGTAGGAGGCTTGGTAGGTTTAAGAATAGTTTTTGCTGTACTTTCTATAGTGAATAGAGTTAGGCAGGG
ATATTCACCATTATCGTTTCAGACCCACCTCCCAACCCCGAGGGGACCCGACAGGCCCGAAGGAATAGAA
GAAGAAGGTGGAGAGAGAGACAGAGACAGATCCATTCGATTAGTGAACGGATCTCGACGGTATCGCCTTT
AAAAGAAAAGGGGGGATTGGGGGGTACAGTGCAGGGGAAAGAATAGTAGACATAATAGCAACAGACATAC
AAACTAAAGAATTACAAAAACAAATTACAAAAATTCAAAATTTTCGGGTTTATTACAGGGACAGCAGAGA
TCCAGTTTATCGATAAGCTTGGGAGTTCCGCGTTACATAACTTACGGTAAATGGCCCGCCTGGCTGACCG
CCCAACGACCCCCGCCCATTGACGTCAATAATGACGTATGTTCCCATAGTAACGCCAATAGGGACTTTCC
ATTGACGTCAATGGGTGGAGTATTTACGGTAAACTGCCCACTTGGCAGTACATCAAGTGTATCATATGCC
AAGTACGCCCCCTATTGACGTCAATGACGGTAAATGGCCCGCCTGGCATTATGCCCAGTACATGACCTTA
TGGGACTTTCCTACTTGGCAGTACATCTACGTATTAGTCATCGCTATTACCATGGTGATGCGGTTTTGGC
AGTACATCAATGGGCGTGGATAGCGGTTTGACTCACGGGGATTTCCAAGTCTCCACCCCATTGACGTCAA
TGGGAGTTTGTTTTGGCACCAAAATCAACGGGACTTTCCAAAATGTCGTAACAACTCCGCCCCATTGACG
CAAATGGGCGGTAGGCGTGTACGGTGGGAGGTCTATATAAGCAGAGCTCGTTTAGTGAACCGTCAGATCG
CCTGGAGACGCCATCCACGCTGTTTTGACCTCCATAGAAGACACCGACTCTACTAGAGGATCTATTTCCG
GTGAATTCCTCGAGACTAATCAACAAGTTTGTACAAAAAAGCAGGCTCCGCGGCCGCCCCCTTCACCATG
CAGGCCGTCGTTACCCAAGAACCTAGTGTTACCGTTAGCCCAGGTGGTACTGTTATACTTACTTGTGGAA
GTGGTACGGGTGCCGTCACATCTGGTCATTATGCAAATTGGTTTCAACAAAAACCAGGACAAGCTCCAAG
AGCTTTGATTTTTGATACTGATAAGAAGTATTCTTGGACCCCAGGTAGATTTTCTGGATCTTTGCTGGGA
GCAAAGGCAGCTTTGACAATATCAGATGCTCAGCCTGAGGACGAAGCCGAGTATTACTGTTCTCTTAGCG
ACGTGGATGGCTACTTGTTTGGCGGTGGAACACAACTGACGGTTCTGTCCGGTGGTGGCGGCTCTGGTGG
CGGTGGCAGCGGCGGTGGTGGTTCCGGAGGCGGCGGTTCTCAGGCTGTGGTGACTCAGGAGCCGTCAGTG
ACTGTGTCCCCAGGAGGGACAGTCATTCTCACTTGTGGCTCCGGCACTGGAGCTGTCACCAGTGGTCATT
ATGCCAACTGGTTCCAGCAGAAGCCTGGCCAAGCCCCCAGGGCACTTATATTTGACACCGACAAGAAGTA
TTCCTGGACCCCTGGCCGATTCTCAGGCTCCCTCCTTGGGGCCAAGGCTGCCCTGACCATCTCGGATGCG
CAGCCTGAAGATGAGGCTGAGTATTACTGTTCGCTCTCCGACGTTGACGGTTATCTGTTCGGAGGAGGCA
CCCAGCTGACCGTCCTCTCCGCGGCCGGTCTGGCCCATATGGGAGGCGGTGGGTCTGGTGGCGGTGGCAG
CACCGGTATGGTGAGCAAGGGCGAGGAGCTGTTCACCGGGGTGGTGCCCATCCTGGTCGAGCTGGACGGC
GACGTAAACGGCCACAAGTTCAGCGTGTCCGGCGAGGGCGAGGGCGATGCCACCTACGGCAAGCTGACCC
TGAAGTTCATCTGCACCACCGGCAAGCTGCCCGTGCCCTGGCCCACCCTCGTGACCACCCTGAGCTGGGG
CGTGCAGTGCTTCGCCCGCTACCCCGACCACATGAAGCAGCACGACTTCTTCAAGTCCGCCATGCCCGAA
GGCTACGTCCAGGAGCGCACCATCTTCTTCAAGGACGACGGCAACTACAAGACCCGCGCCGAGGTGAAGT
TCGAGGGCGACACCCTGGTGAACCGCATCGAGCTGAAGGGCATCGACTTCAAGGAGGACGGCAACATCCT
GGGGCACAAGCTGGAGTACAACGCCATCCACGGCAACGTCTATATCACCGCCGACAAGCAGAAGAACGGC
ATCAAGGCCAACTTCGGCCTCAACTGCAACATCGAGGACGGCAGCGTGCAGCTCGCCGACCACTACCAGC
AGAACACCCCCATCGGCGACGGCCCCGTGCTGCTGCCCGACAACCACTACCTGAGCACCCAGTCCAAGCT
GAGCAAAGACCCCAACGAGAAGCGCGATCACATGGTCCTGCTGGAGTTCGTGACCGCCGCCGGGATCACT
CTCGGCATGGACGAGCTGTACAAGTCCGGACTCAGATCTCGAGCTCAAGCTTCGAATTCTGCAGTTAACA
TGGCGGAGGATGTTTCCTCAGCGGCCCCGAGCCCGCGGGGCTGTGCGGATGGTAGGGATGCCGACCCTAC
TGAGGAGCAGATGGCAGAAACAGAGAGAAACGACGAGGAGCAGTTCGAATGCCAGGAACTGCTCGAGTGC
CAGGTGCAGGTGGGGGCCCCCGAGGAGGAGGAGGAGGAGGAGGAGGACGCGGGCCTGGTGGCCGAGGCCG
AGGCCGTGGCTGCCGGCTGGATGCTCGATTTCCTCTGCCTCTCTCTTTGCCGAGCTTTCCGCGACGGCCG
CTCCGAGGACTTCCGCAGGACCCGCAACAGCGCAGAGGCTATTATTCATGGACTATCCAGTCTAACAGCT
TGCCAGTTGAGAACGATATACATATGTCAGTTTTTGACAAGAATTGCAGCAGGAAAAACCCTTGATGCAC
AGTTTGAAAATGATGAACGAATTACACCCTTGGAATCAGCCCTGATGATTTGGGGTTCAATTGAAAAGGA
ACATGACAAACTTCATGAAGAAATACAGAATTTAATTAAAATTCAGGCTATAGCTGTTTGTATGGAAAAT
GGCAACTTTAAAGAAGCAGAAGAAGTCTTTGAAAGAATATTTGGTGATCCAAATTCTCATATGCCTTTCA
AAAGCAAATTGCTTATGATAATCTCTCAGAAAGATACATTTCATTCCTTTTTTCAACACTTCAGCTACAA
CCACATGATGGAGAAAATTAAGAGTTATGTGAATTATGTGCTAAGTGAAAAATCATCAACCTTTCTAATG
AAGGCAGCGGCAAAAGTAGTAGAAAGCAAAAGGACAAGAACAATAACTTCTCAAGATAAACCTAGTGGTA
ATGATGTTGAAATGGAAACTGAAGCTAATTTGGATACAAGAAAAAGTGTTAGTGACAAACAGTCTGCGGT
AACTGAATCCTCAGAGGGTACAGTATCCTTATTGAGGTCTCACAAGAATCTTTTCTTATCTAAGTTGCAA
CATGGAACCCAGCAACAAGACCTTAATAAGAAAGAAAGAAGAGTAGGAACTCCTCAAAGTACAAAAAAGA
AAAAAGAAAGCAGAAGAGCCACTGAAAGCAGAATACCTGTTTCAAAGAGTCAGCCGGTAACTCCTGAAAA
ACATCGAGCTAGAAAAAGACAGGCATGGCTTTGGGAAGAAGACAAGAATTTGAGATCTGGCGTGAGGAAA
TATGGAGAGGGAAACTGGTCTAAAATACTGTTGCATTATAAATTCAACAACCGGACAAGTGTCATGTTAA
AAGACAGATGGAGGACCATGAAGAAACTAAAACTGATTTCCTCAGACAGCGAAGACTGAAAGGGTGGGCG
CGCCGACCCAGCTTTCTTGTACAAAGTGGTTGATCTAGTTCTAGAGCGGCCGCGGATCCCGCCCCTCTCC
CTCCCCCCCCCCTAACGTTACTGGCCGAAGCCGCTTGGAATAAGGCCGGTGTGCGTTTGTCTATATGTTA
TTTTCCACCATATTGCCGTCTTTTGGCAATGTGAGGGCCCGGAAACCTGGCCCTGTCTTCTTGACGAGCA
TTCCTAGGGGTCTTTCCCCTCTCGCCAAAGGAATGCAAGGTCTGTTGAATGTCGTGAAGGAAGCAGTTCC
TCTGGAAGCTTCTTGAAGACAAACAACGTCTGTAGCGACCCTTTGCAGGCAGCGGAACCCCCCACCTGGC
GACAGGTGCCTCTGCGGCCAAAAGCCACGTGTATAAGATACACCTGCAAAGGCGGCACAACCCCAGTGCC
ACGTTGTGAGTTGGATAGTTGTGGAAAGAGTCAAATGGCTCTCCTCAAGCGTATTCAACAAGGGGCTGAA
GGATGCCCAGAAGGTACCCCATTGTATGGGATCTGATCTGGGGCCTCGGTGCACATGCTTTACATGTGTT
TAGTCGAGGTTAAAAAAACGTCTAGGCCCCCCGAACCACGGGGACGTGGTTTTCCTTTGAAAAACACGAT
GATAAGCTTGCCACAACCATGGCTGAACAAGATGGATTGCACGCAGGTTCTCCGGCCGCTTGGGTGGAGA
GGCTATTCGGCTATGACTGGGCACAACAGACAATCGGCTGCTCTGATGCCGCCGTGTTCCGGCTGTCAGC
GCAGGGGCGCCCGGTTCTTTTTGTCAAGACCGACCTGTCCGGTGCCCTGAATGAACTGCAGGACGAGGCA
GCGCGGCTATCGTGGCTGGCCACGACGGGCGTTCCTTGCGCAGCTGTGCTCGACGTTGTCACTGAAGCGG
GAAGGGACTGGCTGCTATTGGGCGAAGTGCCGGGGCAGGATCTCCTGTCATCTCACCTTGCTCCTGCCGA
GAAAGTATCCATCATGGCTGATGCAATGCGGCGGCTGCATACGCTTGATCCGGCTACCTGCCCATTCGAC
CACCAAGCGAAACATCGCATCGAGCGAGCACGTACTCGGATGGAAGCCGGTCTTGTCGATCAGGATGATC
TGGACGAAGAGCATCAGGGGCTCGCGCCAGCCGAACTGTTCGCCAGGCTCAAGGCGCGCATGCCCGACGG
CGAGGATCTCGTCGTGACCCATGGCGATGCCTGCTTGCCGAATATCATGGTGGAAAATGGCCGCTTTTCT
GGATTCATCGACTGTGGCCGGCTGGGTGTGGCGGACCGCTATCAGGACATAGCGTTGGCTACCCGTGATA
TTGCTGAAGAGCTTGGCGGCGAATGGGCTGACCGCTTCCTCGTGCTTTACGGTATCGCCGCTCCCGATTC
GCAGCGCATCGCCTTCTATCGCCTTCTTGACGAGTTCTTCTGAACGCGTCTGGAACAATCAACCTCTGGA
TTACAAAATTTGTGAAAGATTGACTGGTATTCTTAACTATGTTGCTCCTTTTACGCTATGTGGATACGCT
GCTTTAATGCCTTTGTATCATGCTATTGCTTCCCGTATGGCTTTCATTTTCTCCTCCTTGTATAAATCCT
GGTTGCTGTCTCTTTATGAGGAGTTGTGGCCCGTTGTCAGGCAACGTGGCGTGGTGTGCACTGTGTTTGC
TGACGCAACCCCCACTGGTTGGGGCATTGCCACCACCTGTCAGCTCCTTTCCGGGACTTTCGCTTTCCCC
CTCCCTATTGCCACGGCGGAACTCATCGCCGCCTGCCTTGCCCGCTGCTGGACAGGGGCTCGGCTGTTGG
GCACTGACAATTCCGTGGTGTTGTCGGGGAAGCTGACGTCCTTTCCATGGCTGCTCGCCTGTGTTGCCAC
CTGGATTCTGCGCGGGACGTCCTTCTGCTACGTCCCTTCGGCCCTCAATCCAGCGGACCTTCCTTCCCGC
GGCCTGCTGCCGGCTCTGCGGCCTCTTCCGCGTCTTCGCCTTCGCCCTCAGACGAGTCGGATCTCCCTTT
GGGCCGCCTCCCCGCCTGGAATTAATTCTGCAGTCGAGACCTAGAAAAACATGGAGCAATCACAAGTAGC
AATACAGCAGCTACCAATGCTGATTGTGCCTGGCTAGAAGCACAAGAGGAGGAGGAGGTGGGTTTTCCAG
TCACACCTCAGGTACCTTTAAGACCAATGACTTACAAGGCAGCTGTAGATCTTAGCCACTTTTTAAAAGA
AAAGAGGGGACTGGAAGGGCTAATTCACTCCCAACGAAGACAAGATATCCTTGATCTGTGGATCTACCAC
ACACAAGGCTACTTCCCTGATTAGCAGAACTACACACCAGGGCCAGGGGTCAGATATCCACTGACCTTTG
GATGGTGCTACAAGCTAGTACCAGTTGAGCCAGATAAGGTAGAAGAGGCCAATAAAGGAGAGAACACCAG
CTTGTTACACCCTGTGAGCCTGCATGGGATGGATGACCCGGAGAGAGAAGTGTTAGAGTGGAGGTTTGAC
AGCCGCCTAGCATTTCATCACGTGGCCCGAGAGCTGCATCCGGAGTACTTCAAGAACTGCTGATATCGAG
CTTGCTACAAGGGACTTTCCGCTGGGGACTTTCCAGGGAGGCGTGGCCTGGGCGGGACTGGGGAGTGGCG
AGCCCTCAGATCCTGCATATAAGCAGCTGCTTTTTGCCTGTACTGGGTCTCTCTGGTTAGACCAGATCTG
AGCCTGGGAGCTCTCTGGCTAACTAGGGAACCCACTGCTTAAGCCTCAATAAAGCTTGCCTTGAGTGCTT
CAAGTAGTGTGTGCCCGTCTGTTGTGTGACTCTGGTAACTAGAGATCCCTCAGACCCTTTTAGTCAGTGT
GGAAAATCTCTAGCAGTAGTAGTTCATGTCATCTTATTATTCAGTATTTATAACTTGCAAAGAAATGAAT
ATCAGAGAGTGAGAGGCCTTGACATTGCTAGCGTTTACCGTCGACCTCTAGCTAGAGCTTGGCGTAATCA
TGGTCATAGCTGTTTCCTGTGTGAAATTGTTATCCGCTCACAATTCCACACAACATACGAGCCGGAAGCA
TAAAGTGTAAAGCCTGGGGTGCCTAATGAGTGAGCTAACTCACATTAATTGCGTTGCGCTCACTGCCCGC
TTTCCAGTCGGGAAACCTGTCGTGCCAGCTGCATTAATGAATCGGCCAACGCGCGGGGAGAGGCGGTTTG
CGTATTGGGCGCTCTTCCGCTTCCTCGCTCACTGACTCGCTGCGCTCGGTCGTTCGGCTGCGGCGAGCGG
TATCAGCTCACTCAAAGGCGGTAATACGGTTATCCACAGAATCAGGGGATAACGCAGGAAAGAACATGTG
AGCAAAAGGCCAGCAAAAGGCCAGGAACCGTAAAAAGGCCGCGTTGCTGGCGTTTTTCCATAGGCTCCGC
CCCCCTGACGAGCATCACAAAAATCGACGCTCAAGTCAGAGGTGGCGAAACCCGACAGGACTATAAAGAT
ACCAGGCGTTTCCCCCTGGAAGCTCCCTCGTGCGCTCTCCTGTTCCGACCCTGCCGCTTACCGGATACCT
GTCCGCCTTTCTCCCTTCGGGAAGCGTGGCGCTTTCTCATAGCTCACGCTGTAGGTATCTCAGTTCGGTG
TAGGTCGTTCGCTCCAAGCTGGGCTGTGTGCACGAACCCCCCGTTCAGCCCGACCGCTGCGCCTTATCCG
GTAACTATCGTCTTGAGTCCAACCCGGTAAGACACGACTTATCGCCACTGGCAGCAGCCACTGGTAACAG
GATTAGCAGAGCGAGGTATGTAGGCGGTGCTACAGAGTTCTTGAAGTGGTGGCCTAACTACGGCTACACT
AGAAGAACAGTATTTGGTATCTGCGCTCTGCTGAAGCCAGTTACCTTCGGAAAAAGAGTTGGTAGCTCTT
GATCCGGCAAACAAACCACCGCTGGTAGCGGTGGTTTTTTTGTTTGCAAGCAGCAGATTACGCGCAGAAA
AAAAGGATCTCAAGAAGATCCTTTGATCTTTTCTACGGGGTCTGACGCTCAGTGGAACGAAAACTCACGT
TAAGGGATTTTGGTCATGAGATTATCAAAAAGGATCTTCACCTAGATCCTTTTAAATTAAAAATGAAGTT
TTAAATCAATCTAAAGTATATATGAGTAAACTTGGTCTGACAGTTACCAATGCTTAATCAGTGAGGCACC
TATCTCAGCGATCTGTCTATTTCGTTCATCCATAGTTGCCTGACTCCCCGTCGTGTAGATAACTACGATA
CGGGAGGGCTTACCATCTGGCCCCAGTGCTGCAATGATACCGCGAGACCCACGCTCACCGGCTCCAGATT
TATCAGCAATAAACCAGCCAGCCGGAAGGGCCGAGCGCAGAAGTGGTCCTGCAACTTTATCCGCCTCCAT
CCAGTCTATTAATTGTTGCCGGGAAGCTAGAGTAAGTAGTTCGCCAGTTAATAGTTTGCGCAACGTTGTT
GCCATTGCTACAGGCATCGTGGTGTCACGCTCGTCGTTTGGTATGGCTTCATTCAGCTCCGGTTCCCAAC
GATCAAGGCGAGTTACATGATCCCCCATGTTGTGCAAAAAAGCGGTTAGCTCCTTCGGTCCTCCGATCGT
TGTCAGAAGTAAGTTGGCCGCAGTGTTATCACTCATGGTTATGGCAGCACTGCATAATTCTCTTACTGTC
ATGCCATCCGTAAGATGCTTTTCTGTGACTGGTGAGTACTCAACCAAGTCATTCTGAGAATAGTGTATGC
GGCGACCGAGTTGCTCTTGCCCGGCGTCAATACGGGATAATACCGCGCCACATAGCAGAACTTTAAAAGT
GCTCATCATTGGAAAACGTTCTTCGGGGCGAAAACTCTCAAGGATCTTACCGCTGTTGAGATCCAGTTCG
ATGTAACCCACTCGTGCACCCAACTGATCTTCAGCATCTTTTACTTTCACCAGCGTTTCTGGGTGAGCAA
AAACAGGAAGGCAAAATGCCGCAAAAAAGGGAATAAGGGCGACACGGAAATGTTGAATACTCATACTCTT
CCTTTTTCAATATTATTGAAGCATTTATCAGGGTTATTGTCTCATGAGCGGATACATATTTGAATGTATT
TAGAAAAATAAACAAATAGGGGTTCCGCGCACATTTCCCCGAAAAGTGCCACCTGACGTCGACGGATCGG
GAGATCAACTTGTTTATTGCAGCTTATAATGGTTACAAATAAAGCAATAGCATCACAAATTTCACAAATA
AAGCATTTTTTTCACTGCATTCTAGTTGTGGTTTGTCCAAACTCATCAATGTATCTTATCATGTCTGGAT
CAACTGGATAACTCAAGCTAACCAAAATCATCCCAAACTTCCCACCCCATACCCTATTACCACTGCCAAT
TACCTGTGGTTTCATTTACTCTAAACCTGTGATTCCTCTGAATTATTTTCATTTTAAAGAAATTGTATTT
GTTAAATATGTACTACAAACTTAGTAGT
